Addgene plasmid #197746: pMC-6-IPT-9
Purpose: Phytobrick (MoClo) Level 0 Part
Depositing lab: Daniel Voytas. Depositing organization: University of Minnesota. Publication: An extensible vector toolkit and parts library for advanced engineering of plant genomes. Chamness JC, Kumar J, Cruz AJ, Rhuby E, Holum MJ, Cody JP, Tibebu R, Gamo ME, Starker CG, Zhang F, Voytas DF. Plant Genome. 2023 Mar 9:e20312. doi: 10.1002/tpg2.20312. PubMed 36896468.
Backbone
  Vector backbone: pMC-6-ccdB-9
  Backbone manufacturer: Self-made
  Vector type: Plant Expression
Growth in bacteria
  Bacterial resistance: Spectinomycin, 50 μg/mL
  Growth temperature: 37°C
  Growth strain: DH5alpha
  Copy number: High Copy
Gene/Insert
  Gene/Insert name: Isopentyl transferase (IPT)
  Species: Agrobacterium tumefaciens
  Insert size (bp): 723
  Cloning method: Restriction Enzyme; 5′ cloning site Unknown (unknown if destroyed)
Terms and licenses: Academic/Nonprofit Terms; Industry Terms: Not Available to Industry
Depositor comments: Please visit https://doi.org/10.1101/2022.10.15.511792 for bioRxiv preprint.
How to cite: pMC-6-IPT-9 was a gift from Daniel Voytas (Addgene plasmid # 197746 ; http://n2t.net/addgene:197746 ; RRID:Addgene_197746)
