[The description below was written by a language model from this plasmid's Addgene catalogue record and pLannotate feature annotations shown in this document.]
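Description:
pMC-6-IPT-9 is a small (about 3 kb) Phytobrick/MoClo Level 0 part plasmid from a modular toolkit for plant genome engineering. It was built in the self-made pMC-6-ccdB-9 acceptor backbone, where the part presumably takes the place of the ccdB counter-selection cassette implied by the backbone's name. The plasmid is propagated in E. coli from a high-copy ColE1/pUC-type origin and is selected with spectinomycin through an aadA aminoglycoside adenylyltransferase gene, with an AmpR (bla) promoter annotated upstream. Short annotated fragments of an integron integrase, a gentamicin acetyltransferase, lacI and an RSF origin appear to be remnants of the sources of the resistance cassette and backbone rather than functional elements.

The payload is the isopentenyl transferase (IPT, also known as ipt/tmr/izt) coding sequence from Agrobacterium tumefaciens, listed as a 723 bp insert and matched in the annotation to the strain T37 protein. This enzyme transfers a dimethylallyl group to AMP, a step in cytokinin biosynthesis, so its expression in plant cells raises cytokinin levels. No plant promoter or terminator is annotated, which fits a Level 0 part: although catalogued as a plant expression vector, the plasmid carries only the coding module, intended to be combined with promoter, terminator and other parts in later Golden Gate assembly steps to make a transcriptional unit. The "6" and "9" in the name presumably denote the flanking assembly positions, but the record does not state the overhangs, the Type IIS enzyme used, or a specific downstream application.
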