Features (pLannotate 1.2.2; 8 found; start..end, strand, type, name):
      1..23      +  rep_origin     RSF ori (fragment): Plasmids containing the RSF 1030 origin of replication can be propagated in E. coli cells that contain additional plasmids with compatible origins.
     25..74      +  CDS            lacI (fragment): lac repressor; lacI; The lac repressor binds to the lac operator to inhibit transcription in E. coli. This inhibition can be relieved by adding lactose or isopropyl-β-D-thiogalactopyranoside (IPTG).
     91..807     +  CDS            izt: IPT_AGRT7 - Also known as ipt, tmr. Experimental evidence at protein level: Swiss-Prot protein existence level 1. Transfers dimethylallyl groups to AMP as part of the biosynthesis of cytokinin phytohormones. From Agrobacterium tumefaciens (strain T37).
    938..1042    +  promoter       AmpR promoter: bla
   1033..1113    -  CDS            int (fragment): INT2_ECOLX - Protein inferred from homology: Swiss-Prot protein existence level 3. Putative integrase believed to be involved in the insertion of antibiotic resistance genes into plasmids and transposons. From Escherichia coli.
   1201..1257    +  CDS            GmR (fragment): gentamycin acetyltransferase; aacC1; confers resistance to gentamycin
   1264..2052    +  CDS            aadA: S3AD_ECOLX - Experimental evidence at protein level: Swiss-Prot protein existence level 1. Mediates bacterial resistance to the antibiotics streptomycin and spectinomycin. From Escherichia coli.
   2226..2814    +  rep_origin     ori: high-copy-number ColE1/pMB1/pBR322/pUC origin of replication
>Addgene plasmid #197746 | pMC-6-IPT-9 | addgene full sequence | sequence record 391245 | Addgene NGS Result
GTCAGTGAGCGAGGAAGCGGAAGAGCGCCCAATACGCAAACCGCCTCTCCCCGCGCGTTGGCCGATTCAT
TAATCACTCTGTGGTCTCAAATGGATCTGCGTCTAATTTTCGGTCCAACTTGCACAGGAAAGACGTCGAC
CGCGATACGTCTTGCCCAGCAGACTGGCCTTCCAGTCCTTTCGCTCGATCGGGTCCAATGCTGTCCTCAA
CTGTCAACCGGAAGCGGACGACCAACAGTGGAAGAACTGAAAGGAACGACCCGTCTATACCTTGAAGATC
GGCCTCTGGTGAAGGGTATCATCGCAGCCAAGCAAGCTCACGAAAGGCTGATCGGGGAAGTGTACAATTA
TGAGGCCCACGGCGGGCTTATTCTTGAGGGAGGATCTATCTCGTTGCTCAGGTGCATGGCGCAAAGCAGT
TATTGGAGTACCGATTTTCGTTGGCATATTATTCGCCACAAGTTAGCAGACGAGGAGACATTCATGAACG
CGGCCAAGGCCAGAGTTAGGCAGATGTTGCGCCCTGCTGTAGGCCCATCTATTATTCAAGAGTTGGTTCA
TCTTTGGAATGAGCCTCGGCTGAGGCCCATACTGAAAGAGATCGACGGATATCGATATGCCATGTTATTT
GCTAGCCAGAACCAGATCACACCCGATATGCTATTGCAGCTTGACCCAGATATGGAGGGTGAGTTGATTC
ATGGAATCGCTCAGGAGTATCTCATCCATGCGCGCCGGCAGGAGCAGGAATTCCCTCCAGTGAGCGTGGT
CGCTTTCGAAGGATTCGAAGGTCCACCGTTCGGAATGTGCTAGCTTTGAGACCACGAAGTGGCTCTTCAG
TGGACGAAAGGGCCTCGTGATACGCCTATTTTTATAGGTTAATGTCATGATAATAATGGTTTCTTAGACG
TCAGGTGGCACTTTTCGGGGAAATGTGCGCGGAACCCCTATTTGTTTATTTTTCTAAATACATTCAAATA
TGTATCCGCTCATGAGACAATAACCCTGATAAATGCTTCAATAATATTGAAAAAGGAAGAGTATGCGCTC
ACGCAACTGGTCCAGAACCTTGACCGAACGCAGCGGTGGTAACGGCGCAGTGGCGGTTTTCATGGCTTGT
TATGACTGTTTTTTTTTGGGGTACAGTCTATGCCTCGGGCATCCAAGCAGCAAGCGCGTTACGCCGTGGG
TCGATGTTTGATGTTATGGAGCAGCAACGATGTTACGCAGCAGGGCAGTCGCCCTAAAACAAAGTTAAAC
ATCATGAGGGAAGCGGTGATCGCCGAAGTATCGACTCAACTATCAGAGGTAGTTGGCGTCATCGAGCGCC
ATCTCGAACCGACGTTGCTGGCCGTACATTTGTACGGCTCCGCAGTGGATGGCGGCCTGAAGCCACACAG
CGATATTGATTTGCTGGTTACGGTGACCGTAAGGCTTGATGAAACAACGCGGCGAGCTTTGATCAACGAC
CTTTTGGAAACTTCGGCTTCCCCTGGAGAGAGCGAGATTCTCCGCGCTGTAGAAGTCACCATTGTTGTGC
ACGACGACATCATTCCGTGGCGTTATCCAGCTAAGCGCGAACTGCAATTTGGAGAATGGCAGCGCAATGA
CATTCTTGCAGGTATCTTCGAGCCAGCCACGATCGACATTGATCTGGCTATCTTGCTGACAAAAGCAAGA
GAACATAGCGTTGCCTTGGTAGGTCCAGCGGCGGAGGAACTCTTTGATCCGGTTCCTGAACAGGATCTAT
TTGAGGCGCTAAATGAAACCTTAACGCTATGGAACTCGCCGCCCGACTGGGCTGGCGATGAGCGAAATGT
AGTGCTTACGTTGTCCCGCATTTGGTACAGCGCAGTAACCGGCAAAATCGCGCCGAAGGATGTCGCTGCC
GACTGGGCAATGGAGCGCCTGCCGGCCCAGTATCAGCCCGTCATACTTGAAGCTAGACAGGCTTATCTTG
GACAAGAAGAAGATCGCTTGGCCTCGCGCGCAGATCAGTTGGAAGAATTTGTCCATTACGTAAAAGGCGA
GATCACCAAGGTAGTCGGCAAATAACTGTCAGACCAAGTTTACTCATATATACTTTAGATTGATTTAAAA
CTTCATTTTTAATTTAAAAGGATCTAGGTGAAGATCCTTTTTGATAATCTCATGACCAAAATCCCTTAAC
GTGAGTTTTCGTTCCACTGAGCGTCAGACCCCGTAGAAAAGATCAAAGGATCTTCTTGAGATCCTTTTTT
TCTGCGCGTAATCTGCTGCTTGCAAACAAAAAAACCACCGCTACCAGCGGTGGTTTGTTTGCCGGATCAA
GAGCTACCAACTCTTTTTCCGAAGGTAACTGGCTTCAGCAGAGCGCAGATACCAAATACTGTTCTTCTAG
TGTAGCCGTAGTTAGGCCACCACTTCAAGAACTCTGTAGCACCGCCTACATACCTCGCTCTGCTAATCCT
GTTACCAGTGGCTGCTGCCAGTGGCGATAAGTCGTGTCTTACCGGGTTGGACTCAAGACGATAGTTACCG
GATAAGGCGCAGCGGTCGGGCTGAACGGGGGGTTCGTGCACACAGCCCAGCTTGGAGCGAACGACCTACA
CCGAACTGAGATACCTACAGCGTGAGCTATGAGAAAGCGCCACGCTTCCCGAAGGGAGAAAGGCGGACAG
GTATCCGGTAAGCGGCAGGGTCGGAACAGGAGAGCGCACGAGGGAGCTTCCAGGGGGAAACGCCTGGTAT
CTTTATAGTCCTGTCGGGTTTCGCCACCTCTGACTTGAGCGTCGATTTTTGTGATGCTCGTCAGGGGGGC
GGAGCCTATGGAAAAACGCCAGCAACGCGGCCTTTTTACGGTTCCTGGCCTTTTGCTGGCCTTTTGCTCA
CATGTTCTTTCCTGCGTTATCCCCTGATTCTGTGGATAACCGTATTACCGCCTTTGAGTGAGCTGATACC
GCTCGCCGCAGCCGAACGACCGAGCGCAGCGA
